Addgene plasmid #122063: pAAV-EF1α1.1-ChrimsonR-GFP
Purpose: AAV-mediated expression of ChrimsonR-GFP under the EF1α promoter (1.1kb short version). Using SV40 pA signal.
Depositing lab: Edward Boyden. Depositing organization: Massachusetts Institute of Technology. Publication: Independent optical excitation of distinct neural populations. Klapoetke NC, Murata Y, Kim SS, Pulver SR, Birdsey-Benson A, Cho YK, Morimoto TK, Chuong AS, Carpenter EJ, Tian Z, Wang J, Xie Y, Yan Z, Zhang Y, Chow BY, Surek B, Melkonian M, Jayaraman V, Constantine-Paton M, Wong GK, Boyden ES. Nat Methods. 2014 Mar;11(3):338-46. doi: 10.1038/nmeth.2836. Epub 2014 Feb 9. PubMed 24509633.
Backbone
  Vector backbone: pAAV-EF1α1.1
  Backbone manufacturer: scott Sternson lab
  Backbone size w/o insert (bp): 4974
  Total vector size (bp): 6759
  Vector type: Mammalian Expression, AAV
Growth in bacteria
  Bacterial resistance: Ampicillin, 100 μg/mL
  Growth temperature: 37°C
  Growth strain: NEB Stable
  Growth instructions: Can use DH5alpha at 37°C or Stbl3 at 30°C. Carbenicillin is preferred over ampicillin. In DH5alpha this plasmid may act more like a high copy plasmid, although in Stbl3 it may act more like a low copy plasmid.
  Copy number: High Copy
Gene/Insert
  Gene/Insert name: ChrimsonR-GFP (alt names: Chrimson K176R mutant-GFP; ChR88m19-GFP; Chlamydomonas noctigama channelrhodopsin K176R mutant-GFP)
  Species: Chlamydomonas noctigama
  Insert size (bp): 1785
  Mutation: Chrimson K176R mutant
  GenBank ID: KF992060
  Promoter: EF1a(1.1kb short version)
  Tag / fusion protein: GFP (C terminal on insert)
  Cloning method: Restriction Enzyme; 5′ cloning site BamHI (not destroyed); 3′ cloning site EcoRI (not destroyed)
  Sequencing primers: 5′ ggatcttggttcattctcaag; 3′ aaagagacagcaaccagg
Terms and licenses: Academic/Nonprofit Terms; Industry Terms: Not Available to Industry
Depositor comments: The plasmid is fully sequenced in the coding sequence regions (opsin-fluorophore and important flanking regions). Multiple digestions were done to verify the vector structure. The construct was tested in vitro.
How to cite: pAAV-EF1α1.1-ChrimsonR-GFP was a gift from Edward Boyden (Addgene plasmid # 122063 ; http://n2t.net/addgene:122063 ; RRID:Addgene_122063) For viral preps, please replace (Addgene plasmid # 122063) in the above sentence with: (Addgene viral prep # 122063-AAV2)
