[The description below was written by a language model from this plasmid's Addgene catalogue record and pLannotate feature annotations shown in this document.]
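Description:
pAAV-EF1α1.1-ChrimsonR-GFP is a 6,759 bp AAV transfer plasmid for mammalian expression, built on the pAAV-EF1α1.1 backbone. It is maintained in E. coli through a high-copy ColE1/pUC-type origin and selected with the β-lactamase (AmpR) gene driven by its own bla promoter. An f1 phage origin is also present. Short annotated lacZα and lacI fragments next to the ITRs, and a small SV40 large T antigen fragment beside the polyadenylation signal, appear to be non-functional remnants of earlier cloning. Two AAV2 inverted terminal repeats flank the expression cassette. They provide the cis elements needed for replication and packaging of the intervening DNA into recombinant AAV particles when rep, cap and helper functions are supplied in trans.

Between the ITRs, a shortened 1.1 kb version of the human EF1α promoter drives constitutive expression. It is annotated as the core promoter plus portions of EF1α intron A. The 1,785 bp insert was cloned between BamHI and EcoRI sites that remain intact. It encodes ChrimsonR, the K176R mutant of the red-light-drivable channelrhodopsin Chrimson from Chlamydomonas noctigama, which has accelerated closing kinetics. ChrimsonR is fused at its C terminus to EGFP so that expressing cells can be seen by fluorescence. A WPRE downstream of the fusion enhances transcript stability and expression, and an SV40 poly(A) signal terminates the message.

The construct is intended for AAV-mediated delivery of a red-shifted optogenetic actuator, so that transduced cells such as neurons can be excited with light without cell-type restriction by recombinase. The depositor notes that the coding regions were sequenced, the vector structure was checked by restriction digestion, and the construct was tested in vitro.
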