Features (pLannotate 1.2.2; 17 found; start..end, strand, type, name):
    182..770     -  rep_origin     ori: high-copy-number ColE1/pMB1/pBR322/pUC origin of replication
    941..1801    -  CDS            AmpR: β-lactamase; bla; confers resistance to ampicillin, carbenicillin, and related antibiotics
   1802..1906    -  promoter       AmpR promoter: bla
   1959..2387    -  rep_origin     f1 ori (sequence partly withheld): f1 bacteriophage origin of replication; arrow indicates direction of (+) strand synthesis
   2392..2461    -  CDS            lacZα (fragment): LacZα fragment of β-galactosidase; lacZ fragment
   2456..2588    -  repeat_region  AAV2 ITR (fragment): inverted terminal repeat of adeno-associated virus serotype 2 inverted
   2680..2891    +  promoter       EF-1α core promoter: core promoter for human elongation factor EF-1α
   2892..3001    +  intron         EF-1α intron A (fragment): intron upstream of the start codon of human EF-1α
   3627..3830    +  intron         EF-1α intron A: truncated intron upstream of the start codon of human EF-1α
   3852..4901    +  CDS            ChrimsonR: red light-drivable channelrhodopsin from Chlamydomonas noctigama (Klapoetke et al., 2014) K176R mutant with accelerated closing kinetics
   4920..5636    +  CDS            EGFP: the original enhanced GFP (Yang et al., 1996) mammalian codon-optimized
   5637..5661    +  misc_feature   MCS (fragment): pBluescript multiple cloning site
   5661..6249    +  misc_feature   WPRE: woodchuck hepatitis virus posttranscriptional regulatory element
   6292..6413    -  polyA_signal   SV40 poly(A) signal: SV40 polyadenylation signal
   6436..6504    -  CDS            large T antigen (fragment): large T antigen from SV40 (simian virus 40)
   6575..6708    +  repeat_region  AAV2 ITR: inverted terminal repeat of adeno-associated virus serotype 2 inverted
   6702..6758    -  CDS            lacI (fragment): lac repressor; lacI; The lac repressor binds to the lac operator to inhibit transcription in E. coli. This inhibition can be relieved by adding lactose or isopropyl-β-D-thiogalactopyranoside (IPTG).
>Addgene plasmid #122063 | pAAV-EF1α1.1-ChrimsonR-GFP | addgene full sequence | sequence record 242237 | Addgene NGS Result
CTTCCGCTTCCTCGCTCACTGACTCGCTGCGCTCGGTCGTTCGGCTGCGGCGAGCGGTATCAGCTCACTC
AAAGGCGGTAATACGGTTATCCACAGAATCAGGGGATAACGCAGGAAAGAACATGTGAGCAAAAGGCCAG
CAAAAGGCCAGGAACCGTAAAAAGGCCGCGTTGCTGGCGTTTTTCCATAGGCTCCGCCCCCCTGACGAGC
ATCACAAAAATCGACGCTCAAGTCAGAGGTGGCGAAACCCGACAGGACTATAAAGATACCAGGCGTTTCC
CCCTGGAAGCTCCCTCGTGCGCTCTCCTGTTCCGACCCTGCCGCTTACCGGATACCTGTCCGCCTTTCTC
CCTTCGGGAAGCGTGGCGCTTTCTCATAGCTCACGCTGTAGGTATCTCAGTTCGGTGTAGGTCGTTCGCT
CCAAGCTGGGCTGTGTGCACGAACCCCCCGTTCAGCCCGACCGCTGCGCCTTATCCGGTAACTATCGTCT
TGAGTCCAACCCGGTAAGACACGACTTATCGCCACTGGCAGCAGCCACTGGTAACAGGATTAGCAGAGCG
AGGTATGTAGGCGGTGCTACAGAGTTCTTGAAGTGGTGGCCTAACTACGGCTACACTAGAAGAACAGTAT
TTGGTATCTGCGCTCTGCTGAAGCCAGTTACCTTCGGAAAAAGAGTTGGTAGCTCTTGATCCGGCAAACA
AACCACCGCTGGTAGCGGTGGTTTTTTTGTTTGCAAGCAGCAGATTACGCGCAGAAAAAAAGGATCTCAA
GAAGATCCTTTGATCTTTTCTACGGGGTCTGACGCTCAGTGGAACGAAAACTCACGTTAAGGGATTTTGG
TCATGAGATTATCAAAAAGGATCTTCACCTAGATCCTTTTAAATTAAAAATGAAGTTTTAAATCAATCTA
AAGTATATATGAGTAAACTTGGTCTGACAGTTACCAATGCTTAATCAGTGAGGCACCTATCTCAGCGATC
TGTCTATTTCGTTCATCCATAGTTGCCTGACTCCCCGTCGTGTAGATAACTACGATACGGGAGGGCTTAC
CATCTGGCCCCAGTGCTGCAATGATACCGCGAGACCCACGCTCACCGGCTCCAGATTTATCAGCAATAAA
CCAGCCAGCCGGAAGGGCCGAGCGCAGAAGTGGTCCTGCAACTTTATCCGCCTCCATCCAGTCTATTAAT
TGTTGCCGGGAAGCTAGAGTAAGTAGTTCGCCAGTTAATAGTTTGCGCAACGTTGTTGCCATTGCTACAG
GCATCGTGGTGTCACGCTCGTCGTTTGGTATGGCTTCATTCAGCTCCGGTTCCCAACGATCAAGGCGAGT
TACATGATCCCCCATGTTGTGCAAAAAAGCGGTTAGCTCCTTCGGTCCTCCGATCGTTGTCAGAAGTAAG
TTGGCCGCAGTGTTATCACTCATGGTTATGGCAGCACTGCATAATTCTCTTACTGTCATGCCATCCGTAA
GATGCTTTTCTGTGACTGGTGAGTACTCAACCAAGTCATTCTGAGAATAGTGTATGCGGCGACCGAGTTG
CTCTTGCCCGGCGTCAATACGGGATAATACCGCGCCACATAGCAGAACTTTAAAAGTGCTCATCATTGGA
AAACGTTCTTCGGGGCGAAAACTCTCAAGGATCTTACCGCTGTTGAGATCCAGTTCGATGTAACCCACTC
GTGCACCCAACTGATCTTCAGCATCTTTTACTTTCACCAGCGTTTCTGGGTGAGCAAAAACAGGAAGGCA
AAATGCCGCAAAAAAGGGAATAAGGGCGACACGGAAATGTTGAATACTCATACTCTTCCTTTTTCAATAT
TATTGAAGCATTTATCAGGGTTATTGTCTCATGAGCGGATACATATTTGAATGTATTTAGAAAAATAAAC
AAATAGGGGTTCCGCGCACATTTCCCCGAAAAGTGCCACCTAAATTGTAAGCGTTAATATTTTGTTAAAA
TTCGCGTTAAATTTTTGTTAAATCAGCTCATTTTTTAACCAATAGGCCGAAATCGGCAAAATCCCTTATA
AATCAAAAGAATAGACCGAGATAGGGT
[37 nt withheld, positions 2058-2094]
AAAGAACGTGGACTCCAACGTCAAAGG
[49 nt withheld, positions 2122-2170]
T
[91 nt withheld, positions 2172-2262]
G
[124 nt withheld, positions 2264-2387]
CCCATTCGCCATTCAGGCTGCGCAACTGTTGGGAAGGGCGATCGGTGCGGGCCTCTTCGCTATTACGCCA
GCTGCGCGCTCGCTCGCTCACTGAGGCCGCCCGGGCAAAGCCCGGGCGTCGGGCGACCTTTGGTCGCCCG
GCCTCAGTGAGCGAGCGAGCGCGCAGAGAGGGAGTGGCCAACTCCATCACTAGGGGTTCCTTGTAGTTAA
TGATTAACCCGCCATGCTACTTATCTACGTAGCCATGCTCTAGGAAGATCGTAGGTTAATTAAGGCTCCG
GTGCCCGTCAGTGGGCAGAGCGCACATCGCCCACAGTCCCCGAGAAGTTGGGGGGAGGGGTCGGCAATTG
AACCGGTGCCTAGAGAAGGTGGCGCGGGGTAAACTGGGAAAGTGATGTCGTGTACTGGCTCCGCCTTTTT
CCCGAGGGTGGGGGAGAACCGTATATAAGTGCAGTAGTCGCCGTGAACGTTCTTTTTCGCAACGGGTTTG
CCGCCAGAACACAGGTAAGTGCCGTGTGTGGTTCCCGCGGGCCTGGCCTCTTTACGGGTTATGGCCCTTG
CGTGCCTTGAATTACTTCCACCTGGCTGCAGTACGTGATTCTTGATCCCGAGCTTCGGGTTGGAAGTGGG
TGGGAGAGTTCGAGGCCTTGCGCTTAAGGAGCCCCTTCGCCTCGTGCTTGAGTTGAGGCCTGGCCTGGGC
GCTGGGGCCGCCGCGTGCGAATCTGGTGGCACCTTCGCGCCTGTCTCGCTGCTTTCGATAAGTCTCTAGC
CATTTAAAATTTTTGATGACCTGCTGCGACGCTTTTTTTCTGGCAAGATAGTCTTGTAAATGCGGGCCAA
GATCTGCACACTGGTATTTCGGTTTTTGGGGCCGCGGGCGGCGACGGGGCCCGTGCGTCCCAGCGCACAT
GTTCGACGAGGCGGGGCCTGCGAGCGCGGCCACCGAGAATCGGACGGGGGTAGTCTCAAGCTGGCCGGCC
TGCTCTGGTGCCTGGCCTCGCGCCGCCGTGTATCGCCCCGCCCTGGGCGGCAAGGCTGGCCCGGTCGGCA
CCAGTTGCGTGAGCGGAAAGATGGCCGCTTCCCGGCCCTGCTGCAGGGAGCTCAAAATGGAGGACGCGGC
GCTCGGGAGAGCGGGCGGGTGAGTCACCCACACAAAGGAAAAGGGCCTTTCCGTCCTCAGCCGTCGCTTC
ATGTGACTCCACGGAGTACCGGGCGCCGTCCAGGCACCTCGATTAGTTCTCGAGCTTTTGGAGTACGTCG
TCTTTAGGTTGGGGGGAGGGGTTTTATGCGATGGAGTTTCCCCACACTGAGTGGGTGGAGACTGAAGTTA
GGCCAGCTTGGCACTTGATGTAATTCTCCTTGGAATTTGCCCTTTTTGAGTTTGGATCTTGGTTCATTCT
CAAGCCTCAGACAGTGGTTCAAAGTTTTTTTCTTCCATTTCAGGTGTCGTGAGGATCCGCCACCATGGCT
GAGCTGATCAGCAGCGCCACCAGATCTCTGTTTGCCGCCGGAGGCATCAACCCTTGGCCTAACCCCTACC
ACCACGAGGACATGGGCTGTGGAGGAATGACACCTACAGGCGAGTGCTTCAGCACCGAGTGGTGGTGTGA
CCCTTCTTACGGACTGAGCGACGCCGGATACGGATATTGCTTCGTGGAGGCCACAGGCGGCTACCTGGTC
GTGGGAGTGGAGAAGAAGCAGGCTTGGCTGCACAGCAGAGGCACACCAGGAGAAAAGATCGGCGCCCAGG
TCTGCCAGTGGATTGCTTTCAGCATCGCCATCGCCCTGCTGACATTCTACGGCTTCAGCGCCTGGAAGGC
CACTTGCGGTTGGGAGGAGGTCTACGTCTGTTGCGTCGAGGTGCTGTTCGTGACCCTGGAGATCTTCAAG
GAGTTCAGCAGCCCCGCCACAGTGTACCTGTCTACCGGCAACCACGCCTATTGCCTGCGCTACTTCGAGT
GGCTGCTGTCTTGCCCCGTGATCCTGATCAGACTGAGCAACCTGAGCGGCCTGAAGAACGACTACAGCAA
GCGGACCATGGGCCTGATCGTGTCTTGCGTGGGAATGATCGTGTTCGGCATGGCCGCAGGACTGGCTACC
GATTGGCTCAAGTGGCTGCTGTATATCGTGTCTTGCATCTACGGCGGCTACATGTACTTCCAGGCCGCCA
AGTGCTACGTGGAAGCCAACCACAGCGTGCCTAAAGGCCATTGCCGCATGGTCGTGAAGCTGATGGCCTA
CGCTTACTTCGCCTCTTGGGGCAGCTACCCAATCCTCTGGGCAGTGGGACCAGAAGGACTGCTGAAGCTG
AGCCCTTACGCCAACAGCATCGGCCACAGCATCTGCGACATCATCGCCAAGGAGTTTTGGACCTTCCTGG
CCCACCACCTGAGGATCAAGATCCACGAGCACATCCTGATCCACGGCGACATCCGGAAGACCACCAAGAT
GGAGATCGGAGGCGAGGAGGTGGAAGTGGAAGAGTTCGTGGAGGAGGAGGACGAGGACACAGTGGCGGCA
CCGGTAGTAGCAGTGAGCAAGGGCGAGGAGCTGTTCACCGGGGTGGTGCCCATCCTGGTCGAGCTGGACG
GCGACGTAAACGGCCACAAGTTCAGCGTGTCCGGCGAGGGCGAGGGCGATGCCACCTACGGCAAGCTGAC
CCTGAAGTTCATTTGCACCACCGGCAAGCTGCCCGTGCCCTGGCCCACCCTCGTGACCACCCTGACCTAC
GGCGTGCAGTGCTTCAGCCGCTACCCCGACCACATGAAGCAGCACGACTTCTTCAAGTCCGCCATGCCCG
AAGGCTACGTCCAGGAGCGCACCATCTTCTTCAAGGACGACGGCAACTACAAGACCCGCGCCGAGGTGAA
GTTCGAGGGCGACACCCTGGTGAACCGCATCGAGCTGAAGGGCATCGACTTCAAGGAGGACGGCAACATC
CTGGGGCACAAGCTGGAGTACAACTACAACAGCCACAACGTCTATATCATGGCCGACAAGCAGAAGAACG
GCATCAAGGTGAACTTCAAGATCCGCCACAACATCGAGGACGGCAGCGTGCAGCTCGCCGACCACTACCA
GCAGAACACCCCCATCGGCGACGGCCCCGTGCTGCTGCCCGACAACCACTACCTGAGCACCCAGTCCGCC
CTGAGCAAAGACCCCAACGAGAAGCGCGATCACATGGTCCTGCTGGAGTTCGTGACCGCCGCCGGGATCA
CTCTCGGCATGGACGAGCTGTACAAGTAAGAATTCGATATCAAGCTTATCGATAATCAACCTCTGGATTA
CAAAATTTGTGAAAGATTGACTGGTATTCTTAACTATGTTGCTCCTTTTACGCTATGTGGATACGCTGCT
TTAATGCCTTTGTATCATGCTATTGCTTCCCGTATGGCTTTCATTTTCTCCTCCTTGTATAAATCCTGGT
TGCTGTCTCTTTATGAGGAGTTGTGGCCCGTTGTCAGGCAACGTGGCGTGGTGTGCACTGTGTTTGCTGA
CGCAACCCCCACTGGTTGGGGCATTGCCACCACCTGTCAGCTCCTTTCCGGGACTTTCGCTTTCCCCCTC
CCTATTGCCACGGCGGAACTCATCGCCGCCTGCCTTGCCCGCTGCTGGACAGGGGCTCGGCTGTTGGGCA
CTGACAATTCCGTGGTGTTGTCGGGGAAATCATCGTCCTTTCCTTGGCTGCTCGCCTGTGTTGCCACCTG
GATTCTGCGCGGGACGTCCTTCTGCTACGTCCCTTCGGCCCTCAATCCAGCGGACCTTCCTTCCCGCGGC
CTGCTGCCGGCTCTGCGGCCTCTTCCGCGTCTTCGCCTTCGCCCTCAGACGAGTCGGATCTCCCTTTGGG
CCGCCTCCCCGCATCGATACCGTCGACCCGGGCGGCCGCTTCGAGCAGACATGATAAGATACATTGATGA
GTTTGGACAAACCACAACTAGAATGCAGTGAAAAAAATGCTTTATTTGTGAAATTTGTGATGCTATTGCT
TTATTTGTAACCATTATAAGCTGCAATAAACAAGTTAACAACAACAATTGCATTCATTTTATGTTTCAGG
TTCAGGGGGAGATGTGGGAGGTTTTTTAAAGCAAGTAAAACCTCTACAAATGTGGTAAAATCGATAAGGA
TCTTCCTAGAGCATGGCTACGTAGATAAGTAGCATGGCGGGTTAATCATTAACTACAAGGAACCCCTAGT
GATGGAGTTGGCCACTCCCTCTCTGCGCGCTCGCTCGCTCACTGAGGCCGGGCGACCAAAGGTCGCCCGA
CGCCCGGGCTTTGCCCGGGCGGCCTCAGTGAGCGAGCGAGCGCGCAGCTGCATTAATGAATCGGCCAACG
CGCGGGGAGAGGCGGTTTGCGTATTGGGCGCT
